Addgene plasmid #163983: pcDNA3.1 6A NLRP1 UPA-CARD-FLAG D1401R
Purpose: Mammalian expression vector encoding human NLRP1 UPA-CARD (filament-deficient mutant) with a C-terminal FLAG tag
Depositing lab: Hao Wu. Depositing organization: Boston Children's Hospital. Publication: Mechanism of filament formation in UPA-promoted CARD8 and NLRP1 inflammasomes. Robert Hollingsworth L, David L, Li Y, Griswold AR, Ruan J, Sharif H, Fontana P, Orth-He EL, Fu TM, Bachovchin DA, Wu H. Nat Commun. 2021 Jan 8;12(1):189. doi: 10.1038/s41467-020-20320-y. PubMed 33420033.
Backbone
  Vector backbone: pcDNA3.1 LIC 6A
  Vector type: Mammalian Expression
Growth in bacteria
  Bacterial resistance: Ampicillin, 100 μg/mL
  Growth temperature: 37°C
  Growth strain: DH5alpha
  Copy number: High Copy
Gene/Insert
  Gene/Insert name: NLRP1 UPA-CARD
  Species: H. sapiens (human)
  Mutation: R1401R
  Entrez Gene: NLRP1 (a.k.a. AIADK, CARD7, CIDED, CLR17.1, DEFCAP, DEFCAP-L/S, JRRP, MSPC, NAC, NALP1, PP1044, SLEV1, VAMAS1)
  Tag / fusion protein: FLAG (C terminal on insert)
  Cloning method: Ligation Independent Cloning
Terms and licenses: Academic/Nonprofit Terms; Industry Terms: Not Available to Industry
How to cite: pcDNA3.1 6A NLRP1 UPA-CARD-FLAG D1401R was a gift from Hao Wu (Addgene plasmid # 163983 ; http://n2t.net/addgene:163983 ; RRID:Addgene_163983)
