[The description below was written by a language model from this plasmid's Addgene catalogue record and pLannotate feature annotations shown in this document.]
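Description:
pcDNA3.1 6A NLRP1 UPA-CARD-FLAG D1401R is a 6,265 bp mammalian expression plasmid built on the pcDNA3.1 LIC 6A backbone by ligation-independent cloning. It is propagated in E. coli as a high-copy plasmid from a ColE1/pUC-type origin with ampicillin selection (AmpR under its own bla promoter), and it also carries an f1 origin. For selection in mammalian cells, an SV40 enhancer/early promoter drives a neomycin phosphotransferase gene terminated by the SV40 poly(A) signal. Several short annotated fragments (HIV-1 LTR, ble, lacI, bom, a partial SV40 promoter, an attB2-like site) are probably backbone remnants or chance matches rather than functional parts.

The payload is a fragment of human NLRP1 of about 800 bp covering the UPA subdomain and the CARD, the C-terminal portion of the protein that assembles into inflammasome filaments. It is transcribed from the CMV immediate early enhancer/promoter and terminated by the bovine growth hormone poly(A) signal. T7 and SP6 promoters flank the insert. The catalogue entry lists a C-terminal FLAG tag for detection or immunoprecipitation, although the feature table does not annotate it separately.

The insert carries a point mutation described as filament-deficient. The plasmid name gives it as D1401R, whereas the mutation field reads R1401R. That is not a real substitution and looks like a typographical error, but the record does not settle the question. The construct is intended for expressing a polymerisation-defective NLRP1 UPA-CARD in mammalian cells, for example as a comparison with the wild-type fragment in studies of how the UPA domain promotes CARD filament formation and inflammasome signalling.
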