Features (pLannotate 1.2.2; 22 found; start..end, strand, type, name):
      1..380     +  enhancer       CMV enhancer: human cytomegalovirus immediate early enhancer
    381..584     +  promoter       CMV promoter: human cytomegalovirus (CMV) immediate early promoter
    580..613     +  LTR            5' LTR (truncated) (fragment): truncated 5' long terminal repeat (LTR) from HIV-1
    629..647     +  promoter       T7 promoter: promoter for bacteriophage T7 RNA polymerase
    692..1486    +  CDS            NLRP1 (fragment): NLRP1_HUMAN - Also known as CARD7, DEFCAP From Homo sapiens (Human).
   1488..1512    -  protein_bind   attB2: mutant version of attB; recombination site for the Gateway® BP reaction BP Clonase™
   1584..1602    -  promoter       SP6 promoter: promoter for bacteriophage SP6 RNA polymerase
   1628..1852    +  polyA_signal   bGH poly(A) signal: bovine growth hormone polyadenylation signal
   1856..1877    +  promoter       SV40 promoter (fragment): SV40 enhancer and early promoter
   1898..2326    +  rep_origin     f1 ori (sequence partly withheld): f1 bacteriophage origin of replication; arrow indicates direction of (+) strand synthesis
   2340..2669    +  promoter       SV40 promoter: SV40 enhancer and early promoter
   2736..3527    +  CDS            neo: KKA2_KLEPN - Also known as kan, nptII. Experimental evidence at protein level: Swiss-Prot protein existence level 1. Resistance to kanamycin, neomycin, paromomycin, ribostamycin, butirosin and gentamicin B. From Klebsiella pneumoniae.
   3551..3709    +  CDS            ble (fragment): BLE_KLEPN - Experimental evidence at protein level: Swiss-Prot protein existence level 1. Binding protein with a strong affinity to the bleomycin family of antibiotics. Binds to CL990; an antimitotic-antibiotic compound. From Klebsiella pneumoniae.
   3704..3825    +  polyA_signal   SV40 poly(A) signal: SV40 polyadenylation signal
   3898..3914    -  protein_bind   lac operator: The lac repressor binds to the lac operator to inhibit transcription in E. coli. This inhibition can be relieved by adding lactose or isopropyl-β-D-thiogalactopyranoside (IPTG). lac repressor encoded by lacI
   3922..3952    -  promoter       lac promoter: promoter for the E. coli lac operon
   3967..3988    -  protein_bind   CAP binding site: CAP binding activates transcription in the presence of cAMP. E. coli catabolite activator protein
   4001..4093    -  CDS            lacI (fragment): lac repressor; lacI; The lac repressor binds to the lac operator to inhibit transcription in E. coli. This inhibition can be relieved by adding lactose or isopropyl-β-D-thiogalactopyranoside (IPTG).
   4276..4864    -  rep_origin     ori: high-copy-number ColE1/pMB1/pBR322/pUC origin of replication
   5035..5895    -  CDS            AmpR: β-lactamase; bla; confers resistance to ampicillin, carbenicillin, and related antibiotics
   5896..6000    -  promoter       AmpR promoter: bla
   6059..6111    -  misc_feature   bom (fragment): basis of mobility region from pBR322
>Addgene plasmid #163983 | pcDNA3.1 6A NLRP1 UPA-CARD-FLAG D1401R | addgene full sequence | sequence record 324534 | Addgene NGS Result
GACATTGATTATTGACTAGTTATTAATAGTAATCAATTACGGGGTCATTAGTTCATAGCCCATATATGGA
GTTCCGCGTTACATAACTTACGGTAAATGGCCCGCCTGGCTGACCGCCCAACGACCCCCGCCCATTGACG
TCAATAATGACGTATGTTCCCATAGTAACGCCAATAGGGACTTTCCATTGACGTCAATGGGTGGAGTATT
TACGGTAAACTGCCCACTTGGCAGTACATCAAGTGTATCATATGCCAAGTACGCCCCCTATTGACGTCAA
TGACGGTAAATGGCCCGCCTGGCATTATGCCCAGTACATGACCTTATGGGACTTTCCTACTTGGCAGTAC
ATCTACGTATTAGTCATCGCTATTACCATGGTGATGCGGTTTTGGCAGTACATCAATGGGCGTGGATAGC
GGTTTGACTCACGGGGATTTCCAAGTCTCCACCCCATTGACGTCAATGGGAGTTTGTTTTGGCACCAAAA
TCAACGGGACTTTCCAAAATGTCGTAACAACTCCGCCCCATTGACGCAAATGGGCGGTAGGCGTGTACGG
TGGGAGGTCTATATAAGCAGAGCTCTCTGGCTAACTAGAGAACCCACTGCTTACTGGCTTATCGAAATTA
ATACGACTCACTATAGGGAGACCCAAGCTTGGTACCGAGCTCGGATCCCTACTTCCAATCCAATGCCACC
ATGTCCCCCTTGGGAGTCCTCCTGAAAATGATCCATAATGCCCTGCGCTTCATTCCCGTCACCTCTGTGG
TGTTGCTTTACCACCGCGTCCATCCTGAGGAAGTCACCTTCCACCTCTACCTGATCCCAAGTGACTGCTC
CATTCGGAAGGCCATAGATGATCTAGAAATGAAATTCCAGTTTGTGCGAATCCACAAGCCACCCCCGCTG
ACCCCACTTTATATGGGCTGTCGTTACACTGTGTCTGGGTCTGGTTCAGGGATGCTGGAAATACTCCCCA
AGGAACTGGAGCTCTGCTATCGAAGCCCTGGAGAAGACCAGCTGTTCTCGGAGTTCTACGTTGGCCACTT
GGGATCAGGGATCAGGCTGCAAGTGAAAGACAAGAAAGATGAGACTCTGGTGTGGGAGGCCTTGGTGAAA
CCAGGAGATCTCATGCCTGCAACTACTCTGATCCCTCCAGCCCGCATAGCCGTACCTTCACCTCTGGATG
CCCCGCAGTTGCTGCACTTTGTGGACCAGTATCGAGAGCAGCTGATAGCCCGAGTGACATCGGTGGAGGT
TGTCTTGAGGAAACTGCATGGACAGGTGCTGAGCCAGGAGCAGTACGAGAGGGTGCTGGCTGAGAACACG
AGGCCCAGCCAGATGCGGAAGCTGTTCAGCTTGAGCCAGTCCTGGGACCGGAAGTGCAAAGATGGACTCT
ACCAAGCCCTGAAGGAGACCCATCCTCACCTCATTATGGAACTCTGGGAGAAGGGCAGCAAAAAGGGACT
CCTGCCACTCAGCAGCGACCCAGCTTTCTTGTACAAAGTGGTTGATATCGACTACAAGGACGATGACGAC
AAGTAGTAATAACATTGGAAGTGGATAATCTAGAGGGCCCTATTCTATAGTGTCACCTAAATGCTAGAGC
TCGCTGATCAGCCTCGACTGTGCCTTCTAGTTGCCAGCCATCTGTTGTTTGCCCCTCCCCCGTGCCTTCC
TTGACCCTGGAAGGTGCCACTCCCACTGTCCTTTCCTAATAAAATGAGGAAATTGCATCGCATTGTCTGA
GTAGGTGTCATTCTATTCTGGGGGGTGGGGTGGGGCAGGACAGCAAGGGGGAGGATTGGGAAGACAATAG
CAGGCATGCTGGGGATGCGGTGGGCTCTATGGCTTCTGAGGCGGAAAGAACCAGCTGGGGCTCTAGGGGG
TATCCCC
[124 nt withheld, positions 1898-2021]
C
[91 nt withheld, positions 2023-2113]
A
[49 nt withheld, positions 2115-2163]
CCTTTGACGTTGGAGTCCACGTTCTTT
[37 nt withheld, positions 2191-2227]
ACCCTATCTCGGTCTATTCTTTTGATTTATAAGGGATTTTGCCGATTTCGGCCTATTGGTTAAAAAATGA
GCTGATTTAACAAAAATTTAACGCGAATTAATTCTGTGGAATGTGTGTCAGTTAGGGTGTGGAAAGTCCC
CAGGCTCCCCAGCAGGCAGAAGTATGCAAAGCATGCATCTCAATTAGTCAGCAACCAGGTGTGGAAAGTC
CCCAGGCTCCCCAGCAGGCAGAAGTATGCAAAGCATGCATCTCAATTAGTCAGCAACCATAGTCCCGCCC
CTAACTCCGCCCATCCCGCCCCTAACTCCGCCCAGTTCCGCCCATTCTCCGCCCCATGGCTGACTAATTT
TTTTTATTTATGCAGAGGCCGAGGCCGCCTCTGCCTCTGAGCTATTCCAGAAGTAGTGAGGAGGCTTTTT
TGGAGGCCTAGGCTTTTGCAAAAAGCTCCCGGGAGCTTGTATATCCATTTTCGGATCTGATCAAGAGACA
GGATGAGGATCGTTTCGCATGATTGAACAAGATGGATTGCACGCAGGTTCTCCGGCCGCTTGGGTGGAGA
GGCTATTCGGCTATGACTGGGCACAACAGACAATCGGCTGCTCTGATGCCGCCGTGTTCCGGCTGTCAGC
GCAGGGGCGCCCGGTTCTTTTTGTCAAGACCGACCTGTCCGGTGCCCTGAATGAACTGCAGGACGAGGCA
GCGCGGCTATCGTGGCTGGCCACGACGGGCGTTCCTTGCGCAGCTGTGCTCGACGTTGTCACTGAAGCGG
GAAGGGACTGGCTGCTATTGGGCGAAGTGCCGGGGCAGGATCTCCTGTCATCTCACCTTGCTCCTGCCGA
GAAAGTATCCATCATGGCTGATGCAATGCGGCGGCTGCATACGCTTGATCCGGCTACCTGCCCATTCGAC
CACCAAGCGAAACATCGCATCGAGCGAGCACGTACTCGGATGGAAGCCGGTCTTGTCGATCAGGATGATC
TGGACGAAGAGCATCAGGGGCTCGCGCCAGCCGAACTGTTCGCCAGGCTCAAGGCGCGCATGCCCGACGG
CGAGGATCTCGTCGTGACCCATGGCGATGCCTGCTTGCCGAATATCATGGTGGAAAATGGCCGCTTTTCT
GGATTCATCGACTGTGGCCGGCTGGGTGTGGCGGACCGCTATCAGGACATAGCGTTGGCTACCCGTGATA
TTGCTGAAGAGCTTGGCGGCGAATGGGCTGACCGCTTCCTCGTGCTTTACGGTATCGCCGCTCCCGATTC
GCAGCGCATCGCCTTCTATCGCCTTCTTGACGAGTTCTTCTGAGCGGGACTCTGGGGTTCGAAATGACCG
ACCAAGCGACGCCCAACCTGCCATCACGAGATTTCGATTCCACCGCCGCCTTCTATGAAAGGTTGGGCTT
CGGAATCGTTTTCCGGGACGCCGGCTGGATGATCCTCCAGCGCGGGGATCTCATGCTGGAGTTCTTCGCC
CACCCCAACTTGTTTATTGCAGCTTATAATGGTTACAAATAAAGCAATAGCATCACAAATTTCACAAATA
AAGCATTTTTTTCACTGCATTCTAGTTGTGGTTTGTCCAAACTCATCAATGTATCTTATCATGTCTGTAT
ACCGTCGACCTCTAGCTAGAGCTTGGCGTAATCATGGTCATAGCTGTTTCCTGTGTGAAATTGTTATCCG
CTCACAATTCCACACAACATACGAGCCGGAAGCATAAAGTGTAAAGCCTGGGGTGCCTAATGAGTGAGCT
AACTCACATTAATTGCGTTGCGCTCACTGCCCGCTTTCCAGTCGGGAAACCTGTCGTGCCAGCTGCATTA
ATGAATCGGCCAACGCGCGGGGAGAGGCGGTTTGCGTATTGGGCGCTCTTCCGCTTCCTCGCTCACTGAC
TCGCTGCGCTCGGTCGTTCGGCTGCGGCGAGCGGTATCAGCTCACTCAAAGGCGGTAATACGGTTATCCA
CAGAATCAGGGGATAACGCAGGAAAGAACATGTGAGCAAAAGGCCAGCAAAAGGCCAGGAACCGTAAAAA
GGCCGCGTTGCTGGCGTTTTTCCATAGGCTCCGCCCCCCTGACGAGCATCACAAAAATCGACGCTCAAGT
CAGAGGTGGCGAAACCCGACAGGACTATAAAGATACCAGGCGTTTCCCCCTGGAAGCTCCCTCGTGCGCT
CTCCTGTTCCGACCCTGCCGCTTACCGGATACCTGTCCGCCTTTCTCCCTTCGGGAAGCGTGGCGCTTTC
TCATAGCTCACGCTGTAGGTATCTCAGTTCGGTGTAGGTCGTTCGCTCCAAGCTGGGCTGTGTGCACGAA
CCCCCCGTTCAGCCCGACCGCTGCGCCTTATCCGGTAACTATCGTCTTGAGTCCAACCCGGTAAGACACG
ACTTATCGCCACTGGCAGCAGCCACTGGTAACAGGATTAGCAGAGCGAGGTATGTAGGCGGTGCTACAGA
GTTCTTGAAGTGGTGGCCTAACTACGGCTACACTAGAAGAACAGTATTTGGTATCTGCGCTCTGCTGAAG
CCAGTTACCTTCGGAAAAAGAGTTGGTAGCTCTTGATCCGGCAAACAAACCACCGCTGGTAGCGGTGGTT
TTTTTGTTTGCAAGCAGCAGATTACGCGCAGAAAAAAAGGATCTCAAGAAGATCCTTTGATCTTTTCTAC
GGGGTCTGACGCTCAGTGGAACGAAAACTCACGTTAAGGGATTTTGGTCATGAGATTATCAAAAAGGATC
TTCACCTAGATCCTTTTAAATTAAAAATGAAGTTTTAAATCAATCTAAAGTATATATGAGTAAACTTGGT
CTGACAGTTACCAATGCTTAATCAGTGAGGCACCTATCTCAGCGATCTGTCTATTTCGTTCATCCATAGT
TGCCTGACTCCCCGTCGTGTAGATAACTACGATACGGGAGGGCTTACCATCTGGCCCCAGTGCTGCAATG
ATACCGCGAGACCCACGCTCACCGGCTCCAGATTTATCAGCAATAAACCAGCCAGCCGGAAGGGCCGAGC
GCAGAAGTGGTCCTGCAACTTTATCCGCCTCCATCCAGTCTATTAATTGTTGCCGGGAAGCTAGAGTAAG
TAGTTCGCCAGTTAATAGTTTGCGCAACGTTGTTGCCATTGCTACAGGCATCGTGGTGTCACGCTCGTCG
TTTGGTATGGCTTCATTCAGCTCCGGTTCCCAACGATCAAGGCGAGTTACATGATCCCCCATGTTGTGCA
AAAAAGCGGTTAGCTCCTTCGGTCCTCCGATCGTTGTCAGAAGTAAGTTGGCCGCAGTGTTATCACTCAT
GGTTATGGCAGCACTGCATAATTCTCTTACTGTCATGCCATCCGTAAGATGCTTTTCTGTGACTGGTGAG
TACTCAACCAAGTCATTCTGAGAATAGTGTATGCGGCGACCGAGTTGCTCTTGCCCGGCGTCAATACGGG
ATAATACCGCGCCACATAGCAGAACTTTAAAAGTGCTCATCATTGGAAAACGTTCTTCGGGGCGAAAACT
CTCAAGGATCTTACCGCTGTTGAGATCCAGTTCGATGTAACCCACTCGTGCACCCAACTGATCTTCAGCA
TCTTTTACTTTCACCAGCGTTTCTGGGTGAGCAAAAACAGGAAGGCAAAATGCCGCAAAAAAGGGAATAA
GGGCGACACGGAAATGTTGAATACTCATACTCTTCCTTTTTCATTATTATTGAAGCATTTATCAGGGTTA
TTGTCTCATGAGCGGATACATATTTGAATGTATTTAGAAAAATAAACAAATAGGGGTTCCGCGCACATTT
CCCCGAAAAGTGCCACCTGACGTCGACGGATCGGGAGATCTCCCGATCCCCTATGGTGCACTCTCAGTAC
AATCTGCTCTGATGCCGCATAGTTAAGCCAGTATCTGCTCCCTGCTTGTGTGTTGGAGGTCGCTGAGTAG
TGCGCGAGCAAAATTTAAGCTACAACAAGGCAAGGCTTGACCGACAATTGCATGAAGAATCTGCTTAGGG
TTAGGCGTTTTGCGCTGCTTCGCGATGTACGGGCCAGATATACGCGTT
