>Addgene plasmid #163983 | pcDNA3.1 6A NLRP1 UPA-CARD-FLAG D1401R | depositor partial sequence | sequence record 318202 | Insert sequence
ATGTCCCCCTTGGGAGTCCTCCTGAAAATGATCCATAATGCCCTGCGCTTCATTCCCGTCACCTCTGTGG
TGTTGCTTTACCACCGCGTCCATCCTGAGGAAGTCACCTTCCACCTCTACCTGATCCCAAGTGACTGCTC
CATTCGGAAGGCCATAGATGATCTAGAAATGAAATTCCAGTTTGTGCGAATCCACAAGCCACCCCCGCTG
ACCCCACTTTATATGGGCTGTCGTTACACTGTGTCTGGGTCTGGTTCAGGGATGCTGGAAATACTCCCCA
AGGAACTGGAGCTCTGCTATCGAAGCCCTGGAGAAGACCAGCTGTTCTCGGAGTTCTACGTTGGCCACTT
GGGATCAGGGATCAGGCTGCAAGTGAAAGACAAGAAAGATGAGACTCTGGTGTGGGAGGCCTTGGTGAAA
CCAGGAGATCTCATGCCTGCAACTACTCTGATCCCTCCAGCCCGCATAGCCGTACCTTCACCTCTGGATG
CCCCGCAGTTGCTGCACTTTGTGGACCAGTATCGAGAGCAGCTGATAGCCCGAGTGACATCGGTGGAGGT
TGTCTTGAGGAAACTGCATGGACAGGTGCTGAGCCAGGAGCAGTACGAGAGGGTGCTGGCTGAGAACACG
AGGCCCAGCCAGATGCGGAAGCTGTTCAGCTTGAGCCAGTCCTGGGACCGGAAGTGCAAAGATGGACTCT
ACCAAGCCCTGAAGGAGACCCATCCTCACCTCATTATGGAACTCTGGGAGAAGGGCAGCAAAAAGGGACT
CCTGCCACTCAGCAGCGACCCAGCTTTCTTGTACAAAGTGGTTGATATCGACTACAAGGACGATGACGAC
AAGTAG
